>Addgene plasmid #23348 | mito-PAGFP | addgene full sequence | sequence record 350814 | Addgene NGS Result
GGGCGGAACTGGGCGGAGTTAGGGGCGGGATGGGCGGAGTTAGGGGCGGGACTATGGTTGCTGACTAATT
GAGATGCATGCTTTGCATACTTCTGCCTGCTGGGGAGCCTGGGGACTTTCCACACCTGGTTGCTGACTAA
TTGAGATGCATGCTTTGCATACTTCTGCCTGCTGGGGAGCCTGGGGACTTTCCACACCCTAACTGACACA
CATTCCACAGCTGGTTCTTTCCGCCTCAGGACTCTTCCTTTTTCAATATTATTGAAGCATTTATCAGGGT
TATTGTCTCATGAGCGGATACATATTTGAATGTATTTAGAAAAATAAACAAATAGGGGTTCCGCGCACAT
TTCCCCGAAAAGTGCCACCTG
[124 nt withheld, positions 372-495]
C
[91 nt withheld, positions 497-587]
A
[49 nt withheld, positions 589-637]
CCTTTGACGTTGGAGTCCACGTTCTTT
[37 nt withheld, positions 665-701]
ACCCTATCTCGGTCTATTCTTTTGATTTATAAGGGATTTTGCCGATTTCGGCCTATTGGTTAAAAAATGA
GCTGATTTAACAAAAATTTAACGCGAATTTTAACAAAATATTAACGCTTACAATTTACGCCTTAAGATAC
ATTGATGAGTTTGGACAAACCACAACTAGAATGCAGTGAAAAAAATGCTTTATTTGTGAAATTTGTGATG
CTATTGCTTTATTTGTAACCATTATAAGCTGCAATAAACAAGTTAACAACAACAATTGCATTCATTTTAT
GTTTCAGGTTCAGGGGGAGGTGTGGGAGGTTTTTTAAAGCAAGTAAAACCTCTACAAATGTGGTATGGCT
GATTATGATCTAGAGTCGCGGCCGCTTTACTTGTACAGCTCGTCCATGCCGAGAGTGATCCCGGCGGCGG
TCACGAACTCCAGCAGGACCATGTGATCGCGCTTCTCGTTGGGGTCTTTGCTCAGGGCGGACTGGTGGCT
CAGGTAGTGGTTGTCGGGCAGCAGCACGGGGCCGTCGCCGATGGGGGTGTTCTGCTGGTAGTGGTCGGCG
AGCTGCACGCTGCCGTCCTCGATGTTGTGGCGGATCTTGAAGTTGGCCTTGATGCCGTTCTTCTGCTTGT
CGGCCATGATATAGACGTTGTGGCTGTTGTAGTTGTACTCCAGCTTGTGCCCCAGGATGTTGCCGTCCTC
CTTGAAGTCGATGCCCTTCAGCTCGATGCGGTTCACCAGGGTGTCGCCCTCGAACTTCACCTCGGCGCGG
GTCTTGTAGTTGCCGTCGTCCTTGAAGAAGATGGTGCGCTCCTGGACGTAGCCTTCGGGCATGGCGGACT
TGAAGAAGTCGTGCTGCTTCATGTGGTCGGGGTAGCGGCTGAAGCACTGCACGCCGTAGCTGAAGGTGGT
CACGAGGGTGGGCCAGGGCACGGGCAGCTTGCCGGTGGTGCAGATGAACTTCAGGGTCAGCTTGCCGTAG
GTGGCATCGCCCTCGCCCTCGCCGGACACGCTGAACTTGTGGCCGTTTACGTCGCCGTCCAGCTCGACCA
GGATGGGCACCACCCCGGTGAACAGCTCCTCGCCCTTGCTCACCATGGTGGCGACCGGTGGATCCCCCAA
CGAATGGATCTTGGCGCGCGGCACTGGGAGCCGCCGGGCCGAGCCTGTCAAGCCCCGCAGCAGCAGCGGC
GTCAGGACGGACATGCTAGCGGATCTGACGGTTCACTAAACCAGCTCTGCTTATATAGACCTCCCACCGT
ACACGCCTACCGCCCATTTGCGTCAATGGGGCGGAGTTGTTACGACATTTTGGAAAGTCCCGTTGATTTT
GGTGCCAAAACAAACTCCCATTGACGTCAATGGGGTGGAGACTTGGAAATCCCCGTGAGTCAAACCGCTA
TCCACGCCCATTGATGTACTGCCAAAACCGCATCACCATGGTAATAGCGATGACTAATACGTAGATGTAC
TGCCAAGTAGGAAAGTCCCATAAGGTCATGTACTGGGCATAATGCCAGGCGGGCCATTTACCGTCATTGA
CGTCAATAGGGGGCGTACTTGGCATATGATACACTTGATGTACTGCCAAGTGGGCAGTTTACCGTAAATA
CTCCACCCATTGACGTCAATGGAAAGTCCCTATTGGCGTTACTATGGGAACATACGTCATTATTGACGTC
AATGGGCGGGGGTCGTTGGGCGGTCAGCCAGGCGGGCCATTTACCGTAAGTTATGTAACGCGGAACTCCA
TATATGGGCTATGAACTAATGACCCCGTAATTGATTACTATTAATAACTAATGCATGGCGGTAATACGGT
TATCCACAGAATCAGGGGATAACGCAGGAAAGAACATGTGAGCAAAAGGCCAGCAAAAGGCCAGGAACCG
TAAAAAGGCCGCGTTGCTGGCGTTTTTCCATAGGCTCCGCCCCCCTGACGAGCATCACAAAAATCGACGC
TCAAGTCAGAGGTGGCGAAACCCGACAGGACTATAAAGATACCAGGCGTTTCCCCCTGGAAGCTCCCTCG
TGCGCTCTCCTGTTCCGACCCTGCCGCTTACCGGATACCTGTCCGCCTTTCTCCCTTCGGGAAGCGTGGC
GCTTTCTCATAGCTCACGCTGTAGGTATCTCAGTTCGGTGTAGGTCGTTCGCTCCAAGCTGGGCTGTGTG
CACGAACCCCCCGTTCAGCCCGACCGCTGCGCCTTATCCGGTAACTATCGTCTTGAGTCCAACCCGGTAA
GACACGACTTATCGCCACTGGCAGCAGCCACTGGTAACAGGATTAGCAGAGCGAGGTATGTAGGCGGTGC
TACAGAGTTCTTGAAGTGGTGGCCTAACTACGGCTACACTAGAAGAACAGTATTTGGTATCTGCGCTCTG
CTGAAGCCAGTTACCTTCGGAAAAAGAGTTGGTAGCTCTTGATCCGGCAAACAAACCACCGCTGGTAGCG
GTGGTTTTTTTGTTTGCAAGCAGCAGATTACGCGCAGAAAAAAAGGATCTCAAGAAGATCCTTTGATCTT
TTCTACGGGGTCTGACGCTCAGTGGAACGAAAACTCACGTTAAGGGATTTTGGTCATGAGATTATCAAAA
AGGATCTTCACCTAGATCCTTTTAAATTAAAAATGAAGTTTTAAATCAATCTAAAGTATATATGAGTAAC
CTGAGGCTATGGCAGGGCCTGCCGCCCCGACGTTGGCTGCGAGCCCTGGGCCTTCACCCGAACTTGGGGG
GTGGGGTGGGGAAAAGGAAGAAACGCGGGCGTATTGGCCCCAATGGGGTCTCGGTGGGGTATCGACAGAG
TGCCAGCCCTGGGACCGAACCCCGCGTTTATGAACAAACGACCCAACACCGTGCGTTTTATTCTGTCTTT
TTATTGCCGTCATAGCGCGGGTTCCTTCCGGTATTGTCTCCTTCCGTGTTTCAGTTAGCCTCCCCCTAGG
GTGGGCGAAGAACTCCAGCATGAGATCCCCGCGCTGGAGGATCATCCAGCCGGCGTCCCGGAAAACGATT
CCGAAGCCCAACCTTTCATAGAAGGCGGCGGTGGAATCGAAATCTCGTGATGGCAGGTTGGGCGTCGCTT
GGTCGGTCATTTCGAACCCCAGAGTCCCGCTCAGAAGAACTCGTCAAGAAGGCGATAGAAGGCGATGCGC
TGCGAATCGGGAGCGGCGATACCGTAAAGCACGAGGAAGCGGTCAGCCCATTCGCCGCCAAGCTCTTCAG
CAATATCACGGGTAGCCAACGCTATGTCCTGATAGCGGTCCGCCACACCCAGCCGGCCACAGTCGATGAA
TCCAGAAAAGCGGCCATTTTCCACCATGATATTCGGCAAGCAGGCATCGCCATGGGTCACGACGAGATCC
TCGCCGTCGGGCATGCTCGCCTTGAGCCTGGCGAACAGTTCGGCTGGCGCGAGCCCCTGATGCTCTTCGT
CCAGATCATCCTGATCGACAAGACCGGCTTCCATCCGAGTACGTGCTCGCTCGATGCGATGTTTCGCTTG
GTGGTCGAATGGGCAGGTAGCCGGATCAAGCGTATGCAGCCGCCGCATTGCATCAGCCATGATGGATACT
TTCTCGGCAGGAGCAAGGTGAGATGACAGGAGATCCTGCCCCGGCACTTCGCCCAATAGCAGCCAGTCCC
TTCCCGCTTCAGTGACAACGTCGAGCACAGCTGCGCAAGGAACGCCCGTCGTGGCCAGCCACGATAGCCG
CGCTGCCTCGTCTTGCAGTTCATTCAGGGCACCGGACAGGTCGGTCTTGACAAAAAGAACCGGGCGCCCC
TGCGCTGACAGCCGGAACACGGCGGCATCAGAGCAGCCGATTGTCTGTTGTGCCCAGTCATAGCCGAATA
GCCTCTCCACCCAAGCGGCCGGAGAACCTGCGTGCAATCCATCTTGTTCAATCATGCGAAACGATCCTCA
TCCTGTCTCTTGATCGATCTTTGCAAAAGCCTAGGCCTCCAAAAAAGCCTCCTCACTACTTCTGGAATAG
CTCAGAGGCCGAGGCGGCCTCGGCCTCTGCATAAATAAAAAAAATTAGTCAGCCATGGGGCGGAGAAT
Features (pLannotate 1.2.2; 14 found; start..end, strand, type, name):
    241..345     -  promoter       AmpR promoter: bla
    372..800     +  rep_origin     f1 ori (sequence partly withheld): f1 bacteriophage origin of replication; arrow indicates direction of (+) strand synthesis
    834..955     -  polyA_signal   SV40 poly(A) signal: SV40 polyadenylation signal
    978..1061    -  CDS            large T antigen (fragment): large T antigen from SV40 (simian virus 40)
   1081..1797    -  CDS            PA-GFP: PA-GFP is a photoactivatable green fluorescent protein published in 2002, derived from Aequorea victoria.
   1831..1905    -  CDS            COX8 presequence: mitochondrial presequence of human cytochrome c oxidase subunit VIII (Rizutto et al., 1989)
   1934..2137    -  promoter       CMV promoter: human cytomegalovirus (CMV) immediate early promoter
   2138..2441    -  enhancer       CMV enhancer: human cytomegalovirus immediate early enhancer
   2616..3204    -  rep_origin     ori: high-copy-number ColE1/pMB1/pBR322/pUC origin of replication
   3426..3442    +  polyA_signal   bGH poly(A) signal (fragment): bovine growth hormone polyadenylation signal
   3533..3580    -  polyA_signal   HSV TK poly(A) signal: herpes simplex virus thymidine kinase polyadenylation signal (Cole and Stacy, 1985)
   3639..3791    -  CDS            ble (fragment): BLE_KLEPN - Experimental evidence at protein level: Swiss-Prot protein existence level 1. Binding protein with a strong affinity to the bleomycin family of antibiotics. Binds to CL990; an antimitotic-antibiotic compound. From Klebsiella pneumoniae.
   3812..4606    -  CDS            NeoR/KanR: aminoglycoside phosphotransferase from Tn5; aph(3')-II (or nptII); confers resistance to neomycin, kanamycin, and G418 (Geneticin®)
   4641..239     -  promoter       SV40 promoter (across the origin): SV40 enhancer and early promoter
