[The description below was written by a language model from this plasmid's Addgene catalogue record and pLannotate feature annotations shown in this document.]
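Description:
mito-PAGFP is a mammalian expression plasmid built on the commercial mito-GFP vector, in which the wild-type GFP coding region was replaced by photoactivatable GFP (PA-GFP), amplified from a PAGFP-N1 template and inserted between BamHI and NotI sites that remain intact. The sequenced plasmid is 4,759 nt. It is maintained in E. coli at high copy through a ColE1/pUC-type origin and also carries an f1 origin for single-stranded DNA production. A single Tn5 NeoR/KanR (aminoglycoside phosphotransferase) gene provides both selections. It is preceded by the bacterial AmpR (bla) promoter for kanamycin resistance in bacteria and by the SV40 enhancer/early promoter for G418 selection in mammalian cells, and it is terminated by the HSV TK polyadenylation signal. The short ble, bGH poly(A) and large T antigen fragments in the annotation look like partial matches to backbone sequence rather than functional elements.

The expression cassette places the human CMV immediate-early enhancer and promoter upstream of the mitochondrial presequence of human cytochrome c oxidase subunit VIII. This presequence is fused to the N-terminus of PA-GFP, and the cassette ends with an SV40 poly(A) signal. The presequence directs the fusion protein into the mitochondrial matrix. PA-GFP is an Aequorea victoria GFP derivative that is only weakly fluorescent until it is photoactivated by light, after which its green fluorescence increases strongly. Individual mitochondria or small regions of the network can therefore be photolabelled in living cells. The spread and dilution of the activated matrix signal into neighbouring organelles then serves as a readout of fusion. According to the record, the construct is used to detect and quantify mitochondrial fusion in living cells, and the associated study applied it to mitochondrial dynamics during apoptosis.
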