Addgene plasmid #23348: mito-PAGFP
Purpose: Expresses a mitochondrial matrix-targeted photoactivable GFP that enables detection and quantification of organelle fusion in living cells.
Depositing lab: Richard Youle. Depositing organization: National Institute of Neurological Disorders and Strokes (NINDS). Publication: Quantitation of mitochondrial dynamics by photolabeling of individual organelles shows that mitochondrial fusion is blocked during the Bax activation phase of apoptosis. Karbowski M, Arnoult D, Chen H, Chan DC, Smith CL, Youle RJ. J Cell Biol. 2004 Feb 16. 164(4):493-9. 10.1083/jcb.200309082 PubMed 14769861.
Backbone
  Vector backbone: mito-GFP (BD Biosciences)
  Backbone size w/o insert (bp): 4059
  Vector type: Mammalian Expression
  Selectable markers: Neomycin (select with G418)
Growth in bacteria
  Bacterial resistance: Kanamycin, 50 μg/mL
  Growth temperature: 37°C
  Growth strain: DH5alpha
  Copy number: High Copy
Gene/Insert
  Gene/Insert name: PAGFP (alt names: Mitochondrial targeting sequence from subunit VIII of human cytochrome c oxidase; photoactivatable mito-GFP)
  Insert size (bp): 741
  Tag / fusion protein: mito (N terminal on backbone)
  Cloning method: Restriction Enzyme; 5′ cloning site BamH1 (not destroyed); 3′ cloning site Not1 (not destroyed)
  Sequencing primers: 5′ n/a
Resource information
  A portion of this plasmid was derived from a plasmid made by: PAGFP-N1, provided by G. Patterson and J. Lippincott-Schwartz, was used as a template for cloning the PAGFP region in place of WT GFP in the mito-GFP vector.
Terms and licenses: Academic/Nonprofit Terms; Industry Terms: Not Available to Industry
How to cite: mito-PAGFP was a gift from Richard Youle (Addgene plasmid # 23348 ; http://n2t.net/addgene:23348 ; RRID:Addgene_23348)
