>Addgene plasmid #23348 | mito-PAGFP | addgene partial sequence | sequence record 99073 | CMV-F 5'-CGCAAATGGGCGGTAGGCGTG-3'
TGGTTTAGTGAACCGTCAGATCCGCTAGCATGTCCGTCCTGACGCCGCTGCTGCTGCGGGGCTTGACAGG
CTCGGCCCGGCGGCTCCCAGTGCCGCGCGCCAAGATCCATTCGTTGGGGGATCCACCGGTCGCCACCATG
GTGAGCAAGGGCGAGGAGCTGTTCACCGGGGTGGTGCCCATCCTGGTCGAGCTGGACGGCGACGTAAACG
GCCACAAGTTCAGCGTGTCCGGCGAGGGCGAGGGCGATGCCACCTACGGCAAGCTGACCCTGAAGTTCAT
CTGCACCACCGGCAAGCTGCCCGTGCCCTGGCCCACCCTCGTGACCACCTTCAGCTACGGCGTGCAGTGC
TTCAGCCGCTACCCCGACCACATGAAGCAGCACGACTTCTTCAAGTCCGCCATGCCCGAAGGCTACGTCC
AGGAGCGCACCATCTTCTTCAAGGACGACGGCAACTACAAGACCCGCGCCGAGGTGAAGTTCGAGGGCGA
CACCCTGGTGAACCGCATCGAGCTGAAGGGCATCGACTTCAAGGAGGACGGCAACATCCTGGGGCACAAG
CTGGAGTACAACTACAACAGCCACAACGTCTATATCATGGCCGACAAGCAGAAGAACGGCATCAAGGCCA
ACTTCAAGATCCGCCACAACATCGAGGACGGCAGCGTGCAGCTCGCCGACCACTACCAGCAGAACACCCC
CATCGGCGACGGCCCCGTGCTGCTGCCCGACAACCACTACCTGAGCCACCAGTCCGCCCTGAGCAAAGAC
CCCAACGAGAAGCGCGATCACATGGTCCTGCTGGAGTTCGTGACCGCCGCCGGGATCACTCTCGGCATGG
ACGAGCTGTACAAAT
