>Addgene plasmid #23348 | mito-PAGFP | addgene partial sequence | sequence record 99076 | EGFP-N 5'-CGTCGCCGTCCAGCTCGACCAG-3'
TCGCCCTTGCTCACCATGGTGGCGACCGGTGGATCCCCCAACGAATGGATCTTGGCGCGCGGCACTGGGA
GCCGCCGGGCCGAGCCTGTCAAGCCCCGCAGCAGCAGCGGCGTCAGGACGGACATGCTAGCGGATCTGAC
GGTTCACTAAACCAGCTCTGCTTATATAGACCTCCCACCGTACACGCCTACCGCCCATTTGCGTCAATGG
GGCGGAGTTGTTACGACATTTTGGAAAGTCCCGTTGATTTTGGTGCCAAAACAAACTCCCATTGACGTCA
ATGGGGTGGAGACTTGGAAATCCCCGTGAGTCAAACCGCTATCCACGCCCATTGATGTACTGCCAAAACC
GCATCACCATGGTAATAGCGATGACTAATACGTAGATGTACTGCCAAGTAGGAAAGTCCCATAAGGTCAT
GTACTGGGCATAATGCCAGGCGGGCCATTTACCGTCATTGACGTCAATAGGGGGCGTACTTGGCATATGA
TACACTTGATGTACTGCCAAGTGGGCAGTTTACCGTAAATACTCCACCCATTGACGTCAATGGAAAGTCC
CTATTGGCGTTACTATGGGAACATACGTCATTATTGACGTCAATGGGCGGGGGTCGTTGGGCGGTCAGCC
AGGCGGGCCATTTACCGTAAGTTATGTAACGCGGAACTCCATATATGGGCTATGAACTAATGACCCCGTA
ATTGATTACTATTAATAACTAATGCATGGCGGTAATACGGTTATCCACAGAATCAGGGGATAACGCAGGA
AAGAACATGTGAGCAAAAGGCCAGCAAAAGGCCAGGAACCGTAAAAAGGCCGCGTTGCTGGCGTTTTT
